>Addgene plasmid #133225 | pOPS0585 | addgene full sequence | sequence record 276536 | Addgene NGS Result
CGCTCTTGGACTCCTGTTGATAGATCCAGTAATGACCTCAGAACTCCATCTGGATTTGTTCAGAACGCTC
GGTTGCCGCCGGGCGTTTTTTATTGGTGAGAATCCAGGCAATTGTGTCTCAAAATCTCTGATGTTACATT
GCACAAGATAAAAATATATCATCATGAACAATAAAACTGTCTGCTTACATAAACAGTAATACAAGGGGTG
TTATGAGCCATATTCAGCGTGAAACGAGCTGTAGCCGTCCGCGTCTGAACAGCAACATGGATGCGGATCT
GTATGGCTATAAATGGGCGCGTGATAACGTGGGTCAGAGCGGCGCGACCATTTATCGTCTGTATGGCAAA
CCGGATGCGCCGGAACTGTTTCTGAAACATGGCAAAGGCAGCGTGGCGAACGATGTGACCGATGAAATGG
TGCGTCTGAACTGGCTGACCGAATTTATGCCGCTGCCGACCATTAAACATTTTATTCGCACCCCGGATGA
TGCGTGGCTGCTGACCACCGCGATTCCGGGCAAAACCGCGTTTCAGGTGCTGGAAGAATATCCGGATAGC
GGCGAAAACATTGTGGATGCGCTGGCCGTGTTTCTGCGTCGTCTGCATAGCATTCCGGTGTGCAACTGCC
CGTTTAACAGCGATCGTGTGTTTCGTCTGGCCCAGGCGCAGAGCCGTATGAACAACGGCCTGGTGGATGC
GAGCGATTTTGATGATGAACGTAACGGCTGGCCGGTGGAACAGGTGTGGAAAGAAATGCATAAACTGCTG
CCGTTTAGCCCGGATAGCGTGGTGACCCACGGCGATTTTAGCCTGGATAACCTGATTTTCGATGAAGGCA
AACTGATTGGCTGCATTGATGTGGGCCGTGTGGGCATTGCGGATCGTTATCAGGATCTGGCCATTCTGTG
GAACTGCCTGGGCGAATTTAGCCCGAGCCTGCAAAAACGTCTGTTTCAGAAATATGGCATTGATAATCCG
GATATGAACAAACTGCAATTTCATCTGATGCTGGATGAATTTTTCTAATAATTAATTGAACTACTTTTCC
GCTGCATAACCCTGCTTCGGGGTCATTATAGCGATTTTTTCGGTATATCCATCCTTTTTCGCACGATATA
CAGGATTTTGCCAAAGGGTTCGTGTAGACTTTCCTTGGTGTATCCAACGGCGTCAGCCGGGCAGGATAGG
TGAAGTAGGCCCACCCGCGAGCGGGTGTTCCTTCTTCACTGTCCCTTATTCGCACCTGGCGGTGCTCAAC
GGGAATCCTGCTCTGCGAGGCTGGCCGTAGGCCGGCCGCGATGCAGGTGGCTGCTGAACCCCCAGCCGGA
ACTGACCCCACAAGGCCCTAGCGTTTGCAATGCACCAGGTCATCATTGACCCAGGCGTGTTCCACCAGGC
CGCTGCCTCGCAACTCTTCGCAGGCTTCGCCGACCTGCTCGCGCCACTTCTTCACGCGGGTGGAATCCGA
TCCGCACATGAGGCGGAAGGTTTCCAGCTTGAGCGGGTACGGCTCCCGGTGCGAGCTGAAATAGTCGAAC
ATCCGTCGGGCCGTCGGCGACAGCTTGCGGTACTTCTCCCATATGAATTTCGTGTAGTGGTCGCCAGCAA
ACAGCACGACGATTTCCTCGTCGATCAGGACCTGGCAACGGGACGTTTTCTTGCCACGGTCCAGGACGCG
GAAGCGGTGCAGCAGCGACACCGATTCCAGGTGCCCAACGCGGTCGGACGTGAAGCCCATCGCCGTCGCC
TGTAGGCGCGACAGGCATTCCTCGGCCTTCGTGTAATACCGGCCATTGATCGACCAGCCCAGGTCCTGGC
AAAGCTCGTAGAACGTGAAGGTGATCGGCTCGCCGATAGGGGTGCGCTTCGCGTACTCCAACACCTGCTG
CCACACCAGTTCGTCATCGTCGGCCCGCAGCTCGACGCCGGTGTAGGTGATCTTCACGTCCTTGTTGACG
TGGAAAATGACCTTGTTTTGCAGCGCCTCGCGCGGGATTTTCTTGTTGCGCGTGGTGAACAGGGCAGAGC
GGGCCGTGTCGTTTGGCATCGCTCGCATCGTGTCCGGCCACGGCGCAATATCGAACAAGGAAAGCTGCAT
TTCCTTGATCTGCTGCTTCGTGTGTTTCAGCAACGCGGCCTGCTTGGCTTCGCTGACCTGTTTTGCCAGG
TCCTCGCCGGCGGTTTTTCGCTTCTTGGTCGTCATAGTTCCTCGCGTGTCGATGGTCATCGACTTCGCCA
AACCTGCCGCCTCCTGTTCGAGCCGACGCGAACGCTCCACGGCGGCCGATGGCGCGGGCAGGGCAGGGGG
AGCCAGTTGCACGCTGTCGCGCTCGATCTTGGCCGTAGCTTGCTGGACTATCGAGCCGACGGACTGGAAG
GTTTCGCGGGGCGCACGCATGACGGTGCGGCTTGCGATGGTTTCGGCATCCTCGGCGGAAAACCCCGCGT
CGATCAGTTCTTGCCTGTATGCCTTCCGGTCAAACGTCCGATTCATTCACCCTCCTTGCGGGATTGCCCC
GGAATTAATTCCCCGGATCGATCCGTCGATCTTGATCCCCTGCGCCATCAGATCCTTGGCGGCAAGAAAG
CCATCCAGTTTACTTTGCAGGGCTTCCCAACCTTACCAGAGGGCGCCCCAGCTGGCAATTCCGGTTCGCT
TGCTGTCCATAAAACCGCCCAGTCTAGCTATCGCCATGTAAGCCCACTGCAAGCTACCTGCTTTCTCTTT
GCGCTTGCGTTTTCCCTTGTCCAGATAGCCCAGTAGCTGACATTCATCCGGGGTCAGCACCGTTTCTGCG
GACTGGCTTTCTACGTGGCTGCCATTTTTGGGGTGAGGCCGTTCGCGGCCGAGGGGCGCAGCCCCTGGGG
GGATGGGAGGCCCGCGTTAGCGGGCCGGGAGGGTTCGAGAAGGGGGGGCACCCCCCTTCGGCGTGCGCGG
TCACGCGCACAGGGCGCAGCCCTGGTTAAAAACAAGGTTTATAAATATTGGTTTAAAAGCAGGTTAAAAG
ACAGGTTAGCGGTGGCCGAAAAACGGGCGGAAACCCTTGCAAATGCTGGATTTTCTGCCTGTGGACAGCC
CCTCAAATGTCAATAGGTGCGCCCCTCATCTGTCAGCACTCTGCCCCTCAAGTGTCAAGGATCGCGCCCC
TCATCTGTCAGTAGTCGCGCCCCTCAAGTGTCAATACCGCAGGGCACTTATCCCCAGGCTTGTCCACATC
ATCTGTGGGAAACTCGCGTAAAATCAGGCGTTTTCGCCGATTTGCGAGGCTGGCCAGCTCCACGTCGCCG
GCCGAAATCGAGCCTGCCCCTCATCTGTCAACGCCGCGCCGGGTGAGTCGGCCCCTCAAGTGTCAACGTC
CGCCCCTCATCTGTCAGTGAGGGCCAAGTTTTCCGCGAGGTATCCACAACGCCGGCGGCCCTACATGGCT
CTGCTGTAGTGAGTGGGTTGCGCTCCGGCAGCGGTCCTGATCCCCCGCAGAAAAAAAGGATCTCAAGAAG
ATCCTTTGATCTTTTCTACATTACTGCATGAGCTTGTGGAAGTGTGCTGAGCATAAATGATTCTCCTAGC
TGTTCTTTGGGTAAGTACGCCATCAGGACGTTGTGAGTGGCGCGATTTTTAGCGGCTGAAATCAGCCCTT
GAGCCTGTCGGCAAGTCGCGTCATGAGGTCCATGCGCTCATGCAGGATCGCCACGACCAACGCGGGTTCG
CCCGCACGCGGCAGGCAAAAAACGTAGTGGTGTTCGCAGCGGGCCATCCGCAGCGCGGGAAAGAGTTCGC
TCATGTCCTTAAACGGGCCTTCGCCGGCGGCAAGCCTGGCTATGCCCTGTTCCAGCTTAGCGATATAGCG
GCGCACCTGCGCCGCGCCCCACTCCCGGCGCGTGTAGCGGATGATGCCGCGTAGATCGGCTTCGGCCTCA
GCCGTGAGGATGTAGGCCGTCAAGCGCGATCCCCGCTGAGTTCTTCATCAAGAATTTCGCCGACGCTCTT
GGTGGACACCTTGCCGGCAAGCCCATCGTTGATGCGGTTCCCCAGCATGGTTTTCAGTTCCTGCCATGCC
TGATCGGCATCAGCGTCACCGGGGAACAGACGTTCGAGGGCGTATTGCTTAATGGTCTTGCCCTGCAAGG
CGGCCAGGGCTTTCAGGCTCTGGTGCTGCTGGTCCGTCATGTCGATTGTCAGGCGGCTCATTGGATAACC
TCCATAAAATACACGTAACCACATTAGCACATATGTGGGCGTGAGGCTACAGCGCGAGGCGCATTAAGGT
CGGGAAAATGCGCTAGGCGCATTTAAATTGCGTATTGCTGTAATGCGCCATGCCGGCTAGACTAGGCCCA
AATGGGTATACCCAATTTGACCAAGGGGGACGCGATGAGGGCGGCCAAGCACTACCGACAACTTCTATCC
ATCGACTTCAACATCGAGGCGCTGGCCTTCGTGCCTGGACCCGACGGCACACGCGGCCGGCGCATCCACG
TCCTGGGGCGCGAGGTCCGCGACCGGCCCGGCCTGGTCGAGTACCTTTCGCCGGCGTTCGGCTCGCGGGT
GGCGCTGGACGGCTACTGCAAGGCCAATTTCGATGCAGTGCTGCACCTGGCGTACCCCGATCATCAGCAA
TGGGGCCACGCATGAAGCGCCGAAGCTACGCCATGCTGCGCGCCGCTGCCGCGCTGGCCGTCCTGGTCGT
TGCCTCGCCGGCATGGGCCGAGCTGCGCGGCGAGGTCGTGCGCATCATCGACGGCGACACCATCGACGTG
CTGGTAGACAAGCAGCCGGTGCGCGTGCGCCTGGTGGACATTGACGCGCCGGAAAAGCGGCAAGCCTTCG
GCGAACGTGCGCGCCAGGCGCTGGCCGGCATGGTGTTCCGCCGGCACGTCCTGGTCGACGAGAAGGACAC
CGACCGTTACGGCCGCACGCTGGGCACCGTCTGGGTCAACATGGAGCTGGCCAGCCGGCCGCCGCAGCCG
CGCAACGTCAACGCCGCGATGGTTCACCAGGGCATGGCGTGGGCCTATCGCTTCCACGGCCGCGCGGCCG
ACCCTGAAATGCTGCGGCTCGAACAGGAGGCGCGAGGCAAGCGCGTCGGCCTCTGGTCCGATCCGCACGC
CGTCGAGCCGTGGAAATGGCGACGCGAGAGCAACAACCGGAGGGACGAAGGTTGAAGGTCGCCCGCATCT
ACCTGCGCGCCAGTACGGACGAGCAGAATCTTGAACGCCAGGAGAGCCTTGTAGCGGCCACGCGGGCCGC
CGGGTACTACGTCGCCGGCATCTACCGCGAGAAGGCGTCCGGCGCACGCGCCGACCGGCCCGAGCTGCTG
CGCATGATCGCGGACCTGCAACCTGGTGAAGTCGTCGTTGCGGAGAAGATCGACCGCATCAGCCGCTTGC
CGTTGGCCGAGGCCGAGCGCCTGGTTGCGTCGATCCGGGCCAAAGGGGCCAAGCTGGCCGTGCCTGGCGT
GGTGGACCTGTCGGAGCTGGCCGCCGAGGCGAACGGAGTGGCGAAAATCGTTCTGGAATCCGTCCAGGAC
ATGCTTTTGAAGCTCGCCTTGCAGATGGCCCGCGACGACTACGAGGATCGGCGCGAGCGTCAACGTCAGG
GTGTCCAGTTGGCGAAGGCCGCCGGCCGCTACACCGGCCGCAAACGTGACGCCGGCATGCACGACCGCAT
CATCACGCTTCGCTCCGGCGGATCGAGCATTGCCAAGACGGCCAAGCTGGTCGGATGCAGCCCGAGCCAG
GTCAAACGAGTGTGGGCGGCCTGGAACGCGCAGCAGCAAAAATAAAGCCGGGCAGTGCCCGGCTTTTCTC
ACCTTTTCGCGTCCCGCAGGGCCGCTGCGAGCGCCCTACCTAGATCCTCGCTTTCCCCCTCGGTGTAGTC
CGGCCAGGGCACGAAGGGCGCGGATGCGAACCTGTTGAGCAGGTCAGATCTAGGGCGGCGGATTTGTCCT
ACTCAGGAGAGCGTTCACCGACAAACAACAGATAAAACGAAAGGCCCAGTCTTTCGACTGAGCCTTTCGT
TTTATTTGATGCCTGCCGAATTCGGATCCGGAGCTCGACACGACATTGTCGTCACCTTTGTCGGGTCCGC
GACAAGCTTTTTGTTCCTCGATCCCGTATGTTTTCGCCTAAATATCTGAAACAGCAGCAAATTATTTTTC
GTTAGCTCAATCGGCCCACTTGGCACGAGTCTTGAAATTTATTGCGAGGCGGCGGAGCTGCCGGCCGCAT
CCGTGCGGCATAACCACGGTTGTGAACAAATGAAGGAAGGCCAAATGCGTAAAGGCGAAGAGCTGTTCAC
TGGTGTCGTCCCTATTCTGGTGGAACTGGATGGTGATGTCAACGGTCATAAGTTTTCCGTGCGTGGCGAG
GGTGAAGGTGACGCAACTAATGGTAAACTGACGCTGAAGTTCATCTGTACTACTGGTAAACTGCCGGTAC
CTTGGCCGACTCTGGTAACGACGCTGACTTATGGTGTTCAGTGCTTTGCTCGTTATCCGGACCATATGAA
GCAGCATGACTTCTTCAAGTCCGCCATGCCGGAAGGCTATGTGCAGGAACGCACGATTTCCTTTAAGGAT
GACGGCACGTACAAAACGCGTGCGGAAGTGAAATTTGAAGGCGATACCCTGGTAAACCGCATTGAGCTGA
AAGGCATTGACTTTAAAGAAGATGGCAATATCCTGGGCCATAAGCTGGAATACAATTTTAACAGCCACAA
TGTTTACATCACCGCCGATAAACAAAAAAATGGCATTAAAGCGAATTTTAAAATTCGCCACAACGTTGAG
GATGGCAGCGTGCAGCTGGCTGATCACTACCAGCAAAACACTCCAATCGGTGATGGTCCTGTTCTGCTGC
CAGACAATCACTATCTGAGCACGCAAAGCGTTCTGTCTAAAGATCCGAACGAGAAACGCGATCATATGGT
TCTGCTGGAGTTCGTAACCGCAGCGGGCATCACGCATGGTATGGATGAACTGTACAAATGAGCTTTTGGC
TCTATTCCGTTTTACAACGTCGTGACTGGG
Features (pLannotate 1.2.2; 14 found; start..end, strand, type, name):
      9..103     +  terminator     lambda t0 terminator: transcription terminator from phage lambda
    213..1025    +  CDS            aphA1: KKA1_ECOLX - Also known as nptI. Protein inferred from homology: Swiss-Prot protein existence level 3. Resistance to kanamycin and structurally-related aminoglycosides, including amikacin. From Escherichia coli.
   1179..1287    +  oriT           oriT: incP origin of transfer
   1348..2496    -  CDS            trfA: trans-acting replication protein that binds to and activates oriV
   2548..2829    -  CDS            tnpA (fragment): TN5P_ECOLX - Also known as tnp. Experimental evidence at protein level: Swiss-Prot protein existence level 1. Mediates transposition of transposon Tn5 by a 'cut and paste' mechanism. First, the monomeric transposase binds the 19 bp inverted DNA repeats flanking the transposon. Then, dimerization of the DNA- bound transposase creates a synaptic DNA complex. After nicking of the first DNA strand, excision of the transposon proceeds through a series of intermediates. The transposase then mediates the insertion of the transposon at a new site by strand transfer. The activity of the wild- type tran
   2889..3420    -  rep_origin     oriV: incP origin of replication
   3476..3511    -  rep_origin     CloDF13 ori (fragment): Plasmids containing the CloDF13 (CDF) origin of replication can be propagated in E. coli cells that contain additional plasmids with compatible origins.
   3635..3943    -  CDS            parE: PARE_ECOLX - Experimental evidence at protein level: Swiss-Prot protein existence level 1. Toxin component of a type II toxin-antitoxin (TA) system involved in plasmid partition. Acts by inhibiting DNA gyrase, converting supercoiled plasmid DNA into a singly cleaved linear form in an ATP-dependent fashion. To do so it probably interacts with one of the gyrase subunits. Gyrase inhibition is prevented by antitoxin ParD, and is reversed in vitro by incubation with ParD. In cells that have lost the plasmid filamentation and growth inhibition occur; this is suppressed when ParD is supplied in trans
   3943..4191    -  CDS            parD: PARD_ECOLX - Experimental evidence at protein level: Swiss-Prot protein existence level 1. Antitoxin component of a type II toxin-antitoxin (TA) system involved in plasmid partition. Inhibits the anti-DNA gyrase activity of toxin ParE; reverses and restores gyrase catalytic activity in vitro. The parDE operon alone is capable of stabilizing an RK2-derived minireplicon under defined growth conditions in several different Gram- negative bacteria. It does so by the post-segregational killing (PSK) of plasmid-free cells, also referred to as a plasmid addiction system. Binds its own promoter, autor
   4320..5162    +  CDS            parB: PARB4_ECOLX - Protein predicted: Swiss-Prot protein existence level 4. Involved in plasmid partition. From Escherichia coli.
   5126..5782    +  CDS            parA: PARA4_ECOLX - Protein inferred from homology: Swiss-Prot protein existence level 3. Involved in plasmid partition. From Escherichia coli.
   5942..6028    -  terminator     rrnB T1 terminator: Escherichia coli rrnB; transcription terminator T1 from the E. coli rrnB gene
   6275..6988    +  CDS            superfolder GFP: GFP variant that folds robustly even when fused to poorly folded proteins (Pédelacq et al., 2006)
   7008..7030    +  CDS            lacZα (fragment): LacZα fragment of β-galactosidase; lacZ fragment
