[The description below was written by a language model from this plasmid's Addgene catalogue record and pLannotate feature annotations shown in this document.]
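Description:
pOPS0585 is a low-copy, broad-host-range bacterial reporter plasmid built on the pOGG026 backbone and assembled by Golden Gate cloning from domesticated modules. The 7,030 nt sequence record shows an RK2/IncP-type replicon, with oriV and its activating replication protein trfA. An IncP oriT allows conjugative mobilisation from a donor strain that supplies transfer functions, which fits the recorded ST18 growth strain. Stable inheritance without selection is supported by the par region. This comprises the parDE toxin-antitoxin addiction system, which kills plasmid-free segregants, together with parA and parB partition functions. Selection is by kanamycin through aphA1 (nptI). The short hits to Tn5 transposase, the CloDF13 origin and lacZα are fragments, most likely backbone or cloning remnants rather than functional parts.

The payload consists of three modules. The promoter module is PsNifH, a nifH promoter; it was not annotated by the feature caller, but presumably lies in the unannotated stretch upstream of the reporter. The coding module is superfolder GFP. The terminator module carries a plasmid-specific 12-nucleotide barcode and a universal primer binding site. The lambda t0 and rrnB T1 terminators flank the cassette region and insulate it from backbone transcription. Because nifH encodes a nitrogenase component, sfGFP fluorescence is expected to report nitrogen-fixation gene expression. The barcode allows the strain carrying this plasmid to be identified by amplification and sequencing.

The plasmid belongs to a Plasmid-ID kit whose members differ only in the barcode. According to the associated publication title, the kit is intended for simultaneous measurement of rhizobial competitiveness and N2 fixation in legume nodules.
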