Addgene plasmid #133225: pOPS0585
Purpose: Reporter plasmid with a 12-nucleotide specific "barcode" sequence. This plasmid is not available as an individual bacterial stab, but can be requested as part of the Plasmid-ID Kit (Kit #1000000168 ).
Depositing lab: Philip Poole. Depositing organization: University of Oxford. Publication: Optimizing Rhizobium-legume symbioses by simultaneous measurement of rhizobial competitiveness and N2 fixation in nodules. Mendoza-Suarez MA, Geddes BA, Sanchez-Canizares C, Ramirez-Gonzalez RH, Kirchhelle C, Jorrin B, Poole PS. Proc Natl Acad Sci U S A. 2020 May 5;117(18):9822-9831. doi: 10.1073/pnas.1921225117. Epub 2020 Apr 21. PubMed 32317381.
Backbone
  Vector backbone: pOGG026 (Addgene ID 113992)
  Vector type: Bacterial Expression
Growth in bacteria
  Bacterial resistance: Kanamycin, 50 μg/mL
  Growth temperature: 37°C
  Growth strain: ST18 (S17 delta pir delta hemA)
  Copy number: Low Copy
Gene/Insert
  Gene/Insert name: PU module (PsNifH from pOGG043), SC module (sfGFP from pOGG037), and T module (TTGGCTCTATTC and universal primer binding site)
  Species: Synthetic
  Mutation: Domesticated for Golden Gate cloning
  Cloning method: Unknown
Terms and licenses: Academic/Nonprofit Terms; Industry Terms: Not Available to Industry
Depositor comments: The only difference is the sequence: TTGGCTCTATTC . Please note that this plasmid may require a unique bacterial strain, so make sure to confirm that you can also obtain the appropriate growth strain. Please contact us or contact our distributors if you have any questions. This plasmid is not available as an individual bacterial stab, but can be requested as part of the Plasmid-ID Kit (Kit #1000000168 ).
How to cite: pOPS0585 was a gift from Philip Poole (Addgene plasmid # 133225)
